Addgene plasmid #202413: pQCXIZ GFP PODXL A WT
Purpose: Expression of GFP-tagged PODXL (isoform A) WT
Depositing lab: David Bryant. Depositing organization: University of Glasgow. Publication: Spatial regulation of the glycocalyx component podocalyxin is a switch for prometastatic function. Roman-Fernandez A, Mansour MA, Kugeratski FG, Anand J, Sandilands E, Galbraith L, Rakovic K, Freckmann EC, Cumming EM, Park J, Nikolatou K, Lilla S, Shaw R, Strachan D, Mason S, Patel R, McGarry L, Katoch A, Campbell KJ, Nixon C, Miller CJ, Leung HY, Le Quesne J, Norman JC, Zanivan S, Blyth K, Bryant DM. Sci Adv. 2023 Feb 3;9(5):eabq1858. doi: 10.1126/sciadv.abq1858. Epub 2023 Feb 3. PubMed 36735782.
Backbone
  Vector backbone: pQCXIZ GFP
  Vector type: Lentiviral
Growth in bacteria
  Bacterial resistance: Ampicillin, 100 μg/mL
  Growth temperature: 37°C
  Growth strain: NEB Stable
  Copy number: High Copy
Gene/Insert
  Gene/Insert name: PODXL
  Species: H. sapiens (human)
  Entrez Gene: PODXL (a.k.a. Gp200, PC, PCLP, PCLP-1, PDX, PODXL1, gp135)
  Tag / fusion protein: GFP (N terminal on backbone)
  Cloning method: Restriction Enzyme; 5′ cloning site unknown (unknown if destroyed)
Terms and licenses: Academic/Nonprofit Terms; Industry Terms: Not Available to Industry
How to cite: pQCXIZ GFP PODXL A WT was a gift from David Bryant (Addgene plasmid # 202413 ; http://n2t.net/addgene:202413 ; RRID:Addgene_202413)
