[The description below was written by a language model from this plasmid's Addgene catalogue record and pLannotate feature annotations shown in this document.]
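Description:
pQCXIZ GFP PODXL A WT is a 9.1 kb retroviral expression plasmid for stable delivery of GFP-tagged wild-type human podocalyxin (PODXL, isoform A) into mammalian cells. The catalogue lists the vector type as lentiviral, but the annotated elements are those of a gammaretroviral (MoMLV/MSV-derived) vector. These are a hybrid CMV enhancer/promoter fused to a truncated 5' LTR, a Ψ packaging signal with a truncated gag segment lacking its start codon, and a self-inactivating ΔU3 3' LTR. The upstream CMV element drives production of the genomic RNA in packaging cells. Because the U3 deletion is copied to both LTRs on integration, LTR promoter activity is lost and expression depends on the internal promoter. In bacteria the plasmid is maintained through a high-copy ColE1/pUC-type origin and selected with ampicillin via β-lactamase.

The payload is a bicistronic cassette driven by an internal CMV enhancer/promoter. A short N-terminal PODXL fragment directly precedes EGFP, which is followed immediately by the remainder of the PODXL coding sequence. This layout is consistent with GFP being placed just after the native signal peptide, so that the tag sits at the extracellular N-terminus of the mature protein, although the record does not say so explicitly. Downstream, an EMCV IRES allows translation of the Sh ble gene from the same transcript, linking Zeocin/bleomycin resistance to transgene expression for selection of transduced cells. The stated purpose is expression of GFP-tagged wild-type PODXL. The associated study concerns spatial regulation of this glycocalyx component in prometastatic behaviour, so the fluorescent fusion suits tracking of its localisation.
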