Features (pLannotate 1.2.2; 22 found; start..end, strand, type, name):
    309..512     +  promoter       CMV promoter: human cytomegalovirus (CMV) immediate early promoter
    513..688     +  LTR            5' LTR (truncated): truncated long terminal repeat from Moloney murine sarcoma virus
    810..1084    +  misc_feature   MESV Ψ (fragment): packaging signal of murine embryonic stem cell virus
   1151..1567    +  CDS            gag (truncated): truncated Moloney murine leukemia virus (MMLV) gag gene lacking the start codon
   1604..1907    +  enhancer       CMV enhancer: human cytomegalovirus immediate early enhancer
   1908..2111    +  promoter       CMV promoter: human cytomegalovirus (CMV) immediate early promoter
   2262..2327    +  CDS            PODXL (fragment): PODXL_HUMAN - Also known as PCLP, PCLP1. Experimental evidence at protein level: Swiss-Prot protein existence level 1. Involved in the regulation of both adhesion and cell morphology and cancer progression. Functions as an anti-adhesive molecule that maintains an open filtration pathway between neighboring foot processes in the podocyte by charge repulsion. Acts as a pro- adhesive molecule, enhancing the adherence of cells to immobilized ligands, increasing the rate of migration and cell-cell contacts in an integrin-dependent manner. Induces the formation of apical actin- dependent microvilli.
   2328..3044    +  CDS            EGFP: EGFP is a basic (constitutively fluorescent) green fluorescent protein published in 1996, derived from Aequorea victoria. It is reported to be a rapidly-maturing weak dimer with moderate acid sensitivity.
   3045..4652    +  CDS            PODXL: PODXL_HUMAN - Also known as PCLP, PCLP1. Experimental evidence at protein level: Swiss-Prot protein existence level 1. Involved in the regulation of both adhesion and cell morphology and cancer progression. Functions as an anti-adhesive molecule that maintains an open filtration pathway between neighboring foot processes in the podocyte by charge repulsion. Acts as a pro- adhesive molecule, enhancing the adherence of cells to immobilized ligands, increasing the rate of migration and cell-cell contacts in an integrin-dependent manner. Induces the formation of apical actin- dependent microvilli.
   4782..5244    +  misc_feature   IRES: internal ribosome entry site (IRES) of the encephalomyocarditis virus (EMCV)
   5258..5632    +  CDS            BleoR: antibiotic-binding protein; Sh ble from Streptoalloteichus hindustanus; confers resistance to bleomycin, phleomycin, and Zeocin™
   5636..5692    +  CDS            ble (fragment): BLE_KLEPN - Experimental evidence at protein level: Swiss-Prot protein existence level 1. Binding protein with a strong affinity to the bleomycin family of antibiotics. Binds to CL990; an antimitotic-antibiotic compound. From Klebsiella pneumoniae.
   5741..5810    +  CDS            env (fragment): murine leukemia virus gPr80 envelope polyprotein precursor; env; proteolytically cleaved into gp70SU and p15TM subunits
   5852..6277    +  LTR            3' LTR (ΔU3): self-inactivating 3' long terminal repeat (LTR) from Moloney murine leukemia virus
   6346..6386    +  CDS            rop (fragment): Rop protein, which maintains plasmids at low copy number; rop
   6488..6526    +  misc_feature   bom (fragment): basis of mobility region from pBR322
   6543..6872    +  promoter       SV40 promoter: SV40 enhancer and early promoter
   6878..6979    +  misc_feature   bom (fragment): basis of mobility region from pBR322
   7165..7753    -  rep_origin     ori: high-copy-number ColE1/pMB1/pBR322/pUC origin of replication
   7924..8784    -  CDS            AmpR: β-lactamase; bla; confers resistance to ampicillin, carbenicillin, and related antibiotics
   8785..8889    -  promoter       AmpR promoter: bla
   9075..308     +  enhancer       CMV enhancer (across the origin): human cytomegalovirus immediate early enhancer
>Addgene plasmid #202413 | pQCXIZ GFP PODXL A WT | addgene full sequence | sequence record 399106 | Addgene NGS Result
TCCGCGTTACATAACTTACGGTAAATGGCCCGCCTGGCTGACCGCCCAACGACCCCCGCCCATTGACGTC
AATAATGACGTATGTTCCCATAGTAACGCCAATAGGGACTTTCCATTGACGTCAATGGGTGGAGTATTTA
CGGTAAACTGCCCACTTGGCAGTACATCAAGTGTATCATATGCCAAGTACGCCCCCTATTGACGTCAATG
ACGGTAAATGGCCCGCCTGGCATTATGCCCAGTACATGACCTTATGGGACTTTCCTACTTGGCAGTACAT
CTACGTATTAGTCATCGCTATTACCATGGTGATGCGGTTTTGGCAGTACATCAATGGGCGTGGATAGCGG
TTTGACTCACGGGGATTTCCAAGTCTCCACCCCATTGACGTCAATGGGAGTTTGTTTTGGCACCAAAATC
AACGGGACTTTCCAAAATGTCGTAACAACTCCGCCCCATTGACGCAAATGGGCGGTAGGCGTGTACGGTG
GGAGGTCTATATAAGCAGAGCTCAATAAAAGAGCCCACAACCCCTCACTCGGCGCGCCAGTCTTCCGATA
GACTGCGTCGCCCGGGTACCCGTATTCCCAATAAAGCCTCTTGCTGTTTGCATCCGAATCGTGGTCTCGC
TGTTCCTTGGGAGGGTCTCCTCTGAGTGATTGACTACCCACGACGGGGGTCTTTCATTTGGGGGCTCGTC
CGGGATTTGGAGACCCCTGCCCAGGGACCACCGACCCACCACCGGGAGGTAAGCTGGCCAGCAACTTATC
TGTGTCTGTCCGATTGTCTAGTGTCTATGTTTGATGTTATGCGCCTGCGTCTGTACTAGTTAGCTAACTA
GCTCTGTATCTGGCGGACCCGTGGTGGAACTGACGAGTTCTGAACACCCGGCCGCAACCCTGGGAGACGT
CCCAGGGACTTTGGGGGCCGTTTTTGTGGCCCGACCTGAGGAAGGGAGTCGATGTGGAATCCGACCCCGT
CAGGATATGTGGTTCTGGTAGGAGACGAGAACCTAAAACAGTTCCCGCCTCCGTCTGAATTTTTGCTTTC
GGTTTGGAACCGAAGCCGCGCGTCTTGTCTGCTGCAGCGCTGCAGCATCGTTCTGTGTTGTCTCTGTCTG
ACTGTGTTTCTGTATTTGTCTGAAAATTAGGGCCAGACTGTTACCACTCCCTTAAGTTTGACCTTAGGTC
ACTGGAAAGATGTCGAGCGGATCGCTCACAACCAGTCGGTAGATGTCAAGAAGAGACGTTGGGTTACCTT
CTGCTCTGCAGAATGGCCAACCTTTAACGTCGGATGGCCGCGAGACGGCACCTTTAACCGAGACCTCATC
ACCCAGGTTAAGATCAAGGTCTTTTCACCTGGCCCGCATGGACACCCAGACCAGGTCCCCTACATCGTGA
CCTGGGAAGCCTTGGCTTTTGACCCCCCTCCCTGGGTCAAGCCCTTTGTACACCCTAAGCCTCCGCCTCC
TCTTCCTCCATCCGCCCCGTCTCTCCCCCTTGAACCTCCTCGTTCGACCCCGCCTCGATCCTCCCTTTAT
CCAGCCCTCACTCCTTCTCTAGGCGCCGGAATTGAAGATCTGGGGGATCGATCCTCTAGAGTCCGTTACA
TAACTTACGGTAAATGGCCCGCCTGGCTGACCGCCCAACGACCCCCGCCCATTGACGTCAATAATGACGT
ATGTTCCCATAGTAACGCCAATAGGGACTTTCCATTGACGTCAATGGGTGGAGTATTTACGGTAAACTGC
CCACTTGGCAGTACATCAAGTGTATCATATGCCAAGTACGCCCCCTATTGACGTCAATGACGGTAAATGG
CCCGCCTGGCATTATGCCCAGTACATGACCTTATGGGACTTTCCTACTTGGCAGTACATCTACGTATTAG
TCATCGCTATTACCATGGTGATGCGGTTTTGGCAGTACATCAATGGGCGTGGATAGCGGTTTGACTCACG
GGGATTTCCAAGTCTCCACCCCATTGACGTCAATGGGAGTTTGTTTTGGCACCAAAATCAACGGGACTTT
CCAAAATGTCGTAACAACTCCGCCCCATTGACGCAAATGGGCGGTAGGCGTGTACGGTGGGAGGTCTATA
TAAGCAGAGCTCGTTTAGTGAACCGTCAGATCGCCTGGAGACGCCATCCACGCTGTTTTGACCTCCATAG
AAGACACCGGGACCGATCCAGCCTCCGCGGCCGGGAACGGTGCATTGGAACGGACCTGCAGGAATTGATC
CGCGGCCGCACCGGTGCCACCATGCGCTGCGCGCTGGCGCTCTCGGCGCTGCTGCTACTGTTGTCAACGC
CGCCGCTGCTGCCGTCGATGGTGAGCAAGGGCGAGGAGCTGTTCACCGGGGTGGTGCCCATCCTGGTCGA
GCTGGACGGCGACGTAAACGGCCACAAGTTCAGCGTGTCCGGCGAGGGCGAGGGCGATGCCACCTACGGC
AAGCTGACCCTGAAGTTCATCTGCACCACCGGCAAGCTGCCCGTGCCCTGGCCCACCCTCGTGACCACCC
TGACCTACGGCGTGCAGTGCTTCAGCCGCTACCCCGACCACATGAAGCAGCACGACTTCTTCAAGTCCGC
CATGCCCGAAGGCTACGTCCAGGAGCGCACCATCTTCTTCAAGGACGACGGCAACTACAAGACCCGCGCC
GAGGTGAAGTTCGAGGGCGACACCCTGGTGAACCGCATCGAGCTGAAGGGCATCGACTTCAAGGAGGACG
GCAACATCCTGGGGCACAAGCTGGAGTACAACTACAACAGCCACAACGTCTATATCATGGCCGACAAGCA
GAAGAACGGCATCAAGGTGAACTTCAAGATCCGCCACAACATCGAGGACGGCAGCGTGCAGCTCGCCGAC
CACTACCAGCAGAACACCCCCATCGGCGACGGCCCCGTGCTGCTGCCCGACAACCACTACCTGAGCACCC
AGTCCGCCCTGAGCAAAGACCCCAACGAGAAGCGCGATCACATGGTCCTGCTGGAGTTCGTGACCGCCGC
CGGGATCACTCTCGGCATGGACGAGCTGTACAAGTCGCCGTCGCCGTCGCCGTCGCCCTCCCAGAATGCA
ACCCAGACTACTACGGACTCATCTAACAAAACAGCACCGACTCCAGCATCCAGTGTCACCATCATGGCTA
CAGATACAGCCCAGCAGAGCACAGTCCCCACTTCCAAGGCCAACGAAATCTTGGCCTCGGTCAAGGCGAC
CACCCTTGGTGTATCCAGTGACTCACCGGGGACTACAACCCTGGCTCAGCAAGTCTCAGGCCCAGTCAAC
ACTACCGTGGCTAGAGGAGGCGGCTCAGGCAACCCTACTACCACCATCGAGAGCCCCAAGAGCACAAAAA
GTGCAGACACCACTACAGTTGCAACCTCCACAGCCACAGCTAAACCTAACACCACAAGCAGCCAGAATGG
AGCAGAAGATACAACAAACTCTGGGGGGAAAAGCAGCCACAGTGTGACCACAGACCTCACATCCACTAAG
GCAGAACATCTGACGACCCCTCACCCTACAAGTCCACTTAGCCCCCGACAACCCACTTCGACGCATCCTG
TGGCCACCCCAACAAGCTCGGGACATGACCATCTTATGAAAATTTCAAGCAGTTCAAGCACTGTGGCTAT
CCCTGGCTACACCTTCACAAGCCCGGGGATGACCACCACCCTACTAGAGACAGTGTTTCACCATGTCAGC
CAGGCTGGTCTTGAACTCCTGACCTCGGGTGATCTGCCCACCTTGGCCTCCCAAAGTGCTGGGATTACAG
CGTCATCGGTTATCTCGCAAAGAACTCAACAGACCTCCAGTCAGATGCCAGCCAGCTCTACGGCCCCTTC
CTCCCAGGAGACAGTGCAGCCCACGAGCCCGGCAACGGCATTGAGAACACCTACCCTGCCAGAGACCATG
AGCTCCAGCCCCACAGCAGCATCAACTACCCACCGATACCCCAAAACACCTTCTCCCACTGTGGCTCATG
AGAGTAACTGGGCAAAGTGTGAGGATCTTGAGACACAGACACAGAGTGAGAAGCAGCTCGTCCTGAACCT
CACAGGAAACACCCTCTGTGCAGGGGGCGCTTCGGATGAGAAATTGATCTCACTGATATGCCGAGCAGTC
AAAGCCACCTTCAACCCGGCCCAAGATAAGTGCGGCATACGGCTGGCATCTGTTCCAGGAAGTCAGACCG
TGGTCGTCAAAGAAATCACTATTCACACTAAGCTCCCTGCCAAGGATGTGTACGAGCGGCTGAAGGACAA
ATGGGATGAACTAAAGGAGGCAGGGGTCAGTGACATGAAGCTAGGGGACCAGGGGCCACCGGAGGAGGCC
GAGGACCGCTTCAGCATGCCCCTCATCATCACCATCGTCTGCATGGCATCATTCCTGCTCCTCGTGGCGG
CCCTCTATGGCTGCTGCCACCAGCGCCTCTCCCAGAGGAAGGACCAGCAGCGGCTAACAGAGGAGCTGCA
GACAGTGGAGAATGGTTACCATGACAACCCAACACTGGAAGTGATGGAGACCTCTTCTGAGATGCAGGAG
AAGAAGGTGGTCAGCCTCAACGGGGAGCTGGGGGACAGCTGGATCGTCCCTCTGGACAACCTGACCAAGG
ACGACCTGGATGAGGAGGAAGACACACACCTCTAGGGATCCGGAATTCCGCCCCTCTCCCTCCCCCCCCC
CTAACGTTACTGGCCGAAGCCGCTTGGAATAAGGCCGGTGTGCGTTTGTCTATATGTTATTTTCCACCAT
ATTGCCGTCTTTTGGCAATGTGAGGGCCCGGAAACCTGGCCCTGTCTTCTTGACGAGCATTCCTAGGGGT
CTTTCCCCTCTCGCCAAAGGAATGCAAGGTCTGTTGAATGTCGTGAAGGAAGCAGTTCCTCTGGAAGCTT
CTTGAAGACAAACAACGTCTGTAGCGACCCTTTGCAGGCAGCGGAACCCCCCACCTGGCGACAGGTGCCT
CTGCGGCCAAAAGCCACGTGTATAAGATACACCTGCAAAGGCGGCACAACCCCAGTGCCACGTTGTGAGT
TGGATAGTTGTGGAAAGAGTCAAATGGCTCTCCTCAAGCGTATTCAACAAGGGGCTGAAGGATGCCCAGA
AGGTACCCCATTGTATGGGATCTGATCTGGGGCCTCGGTGCACATGCTTTACATGTGTTTAGTCGAGGTT
AAAAAAACGTCTAGGCCCCCCGAACCACGGGGACGTGGTTTTCCTTTGAAAAACACGATGATAAGCTTGC
CACAACCATGGCCAAGTTGACCAGTGCCGTTCCGGTGCTCACCGCGCGCGACGTCGCCGGAGCGGTCGAG
TTCTGGACCGACCGGCTCGGGTTCTCCCGGGACTTCGTGGAGGACGACTTCGCCGGTGTGGTCCGGGACG
ACGTGACCCTGTTCATCAGCGCGGTCCAGGACCAGGTGGTGCCGGACAACACCCTGGCCTGGGTGTGGGT
GCGCGGCCTGGACGAGCTGTACGCCGAGTGGTCGGAGGTCGTGTCCACGAACTTCCGGGACGCCTCCGGG
CCGGCCATGACCGAGATCGGCGAGCAGCCGTGGGGGCGGGAGTTCGCCCTGCGCGACCCGGCCGGCAACT
GCGTGCACTTCGTGGCCGAGGAGCAGGACTGACACGACCCGGACGGGACGCTCCTGCGCCTGATACAGAA
CGAATTGCTTGCAGGCATCTCATGAGTGTGTCTTCCCGTTTTCCGCCTGAGGTCACTGCGTGGATGGAGC
ATCAGTGGTCCAGGCTCTAGTTTTGACTCAACAATATCACCAGCTGAAGCCTATAGAGTACGAGCCATAG
ATAAAATAAAAGATTTTATTTAGTCTCCAGAAAAAGGGGGGAATGAAAGACCCCACCTGTAGGTTTGGCA
AGCTAGCTTAAGTAACGCCATTTTGCAAGGCATGGAAAAATACATAACTGAGAATAGAGAAGTTCAGATC
AAGGTCAGGAACAGATGGAACAGGGTCGACCCTAGAGAACCATCAGATGTTTCCAGGGTGCCCCAAGGAC
CTGAAATGACCCTGTGCCTTATTTGAACTAACCAATCAGTTCGCTTCTCGCTTCTGTTCGCGCGCTTCTG
CTCCCCGAGCTCAATAAAAGAGCCCACAACCCCTCACTCGGGGCGCCAGTCCTCCGATTGACTGAGTCGC
CCGGGTACCCGTGTATCCAATAAACCCTCTTGCAGTTGCATCCGACTTGTGGTCTCGCTGTTCCTTGGGA
GGGTCTCCTCTGAGTGATTGACTACCCGTCAGCGGGGGTCTTTCATTTGGGGGCTCGTCCGGGATCGGGA
GACCCCTGCCCAGGGACCACCGACCCACCACCGGGAGGTAAGCTGGCTGCCTCGCGCGTTTCGGTGATGA
CGGTGAAAACCTCTGACACATGCAGCTCCCGGAGACGGTCACAGCTTGTCTGTAAGCGGATGCCGGGAGC
AGACAAGCCCGTCAGGGCGCGTCAGCGGGTGTTGGCGGGTGTCGGGGCGCAGCCATGACCCAGTCACGTA
GCGATAGCGGAGTGTAGATCCGGCTGTGGAATGTGTGTCAGTTAGGGTGTGGAAAGTCCCCAGGCTCCCC
AGCAGGCAGAAGTATGCAAAGCATGCATCTCAATTAGTCAGCAACCAGGTGTGGAAAGTCCCCAGGCTCC
CCAGCAGGCAGAAGTATGCAAAGCATGCATCTCAATTAGTCAGCAACCATAGTCCCGCCCCTAACTCCGC
CCATCCCGCCCCTAACTCCGCCCAGTTCCGCCCATTCTCCGCCCCATGGCTGACTAATTTTTTTTATTTA
TGCAGAGGCCGAGGCCGCCTCGGCCTCTGAGCTATTCCAGAAGTAGTGAGGAGGCTTTTTTGGAGGCCTA
GGCTTTTGCAAAAAGCTTACTGGCTTAACTATGCGGCATCAGAGCAGATTGTACTGAGAGTGCACCATAT
GCGGTGTGAAATACCGCACAGATGCGTAAGGAGAAAATACCGCATCAGGCGCTCTTCCGCTTCCTCGCTC
ACTGACTCGCTGCGCTCGGTCGTTCGGCTGCGGCGAGCGGTATCAGCTCACTCAAAGGCGGTAATACGGT
TATCCACAGAATCAGGGGATAACGCAGGAAAGAACATGTGAGCAAAAGGCCAGCAAAAGGCCAGGAACCG
TAAAAAGGCCGCGTTGCTGGCGTTTTTCCATAGGCTCCGCCCCCCTGACGAGCATCACAAAAATCGACGC
TCAAGTCAGAGGTGGCGAAACCCGACAGGACTATAAAGATACCAGGCGTTTCCCCCTGGAAGCTCCCTCG
TGCGCTCTCCTGTTCCGACCCTGCCGCTTACCGGATACCTGTCCGCCTTTCTCCCTTCGGGAAGCGTGGC
GCTTTCTCATAGCTCACGCTGTAGGTATCTCAGTTCGGTGTAGGTCGTTCGCTCCAAGCTGGGCTGTGTG
CACGAACCCCCCGTTCAGCCCGACCGCTGCGCCTTATCCGGTAACTATCGTCTTGAGTCCAACCCGGTAA
GACACGACTTATCGCCACTGGCAGCAGCCACTGGTAACAGGATTAGCAGAGCGAGGTATGTAGGCGGTGC
TACAGAGTTCTTGAAGTGGTGGCCTAACTACGGCTACACTAGAAGGACAGTATTTGGTATCTGCGCTCTG
CTGAAGCCAGTTACCTTCGGAAAAAGAGTTGGTAGCTCTTGATCCGGCAAACAAACCACCGCTGGTAGCG
GTGGTTTTTTTGTTTGCAAGCAGCAGATTACGCGCAGAAAAAAAGGATCTCAAGAAGATCCTTTGATCTT
TTCTACGGGGTCTGACGCTCAGTGGAACGAAAACTCACGTTAAGGGATTTTGGTCATGAGATTATCAAAA
AGGATCTTCACCTAGATCCTTTTAAATTAAAAATGAAGTTTTAAATCAATCTAAAGTATATATGAGTAAA
CTTGGTCTGACAGTTACCAATGCTTAATCAGTGAGGCACCTATCTCAGCGATCTGTCTATTTCGTTCATC
CATAGTTGCCTGACTCCCCGTCGTGTAGATAACTACGATACGGGAGGGCTTACCATCTGGCCCCAGTGCT
GCAATGATACCGCGAGACCCACGCTCACCGGCTCCAGATTTATCAGCAATAAACCAGCCAGCCGGAAGGG
CCGAGCGCAGAAGTGGTCCTGCAACTTTATCCGCCTCCATCCAGTCTATTAATTGTTGCCGGGAAGCTAG
AGTAAGTAGTTCGCCAGTTAATAGTTTGCGCAACGTTGTTGCCATTGCTGCAGGCATCGTGGTGTCACGC
TCGTCGTTTGGTATGGCTTCATTCAGCTCCGGTTCCCAACGATCAAGGCGAGTTACATGATCCCCCATGT
TGTGCAAAAAAGCGGTTAGCTCCTTCGGTCCTCCGATCGTTGTCAGAAGTAAGTTGGCCGCAGTGTTATC
ACTCATGGTTATGGCAGCACTGCATAATTCTCTTACTGTCATGCCATCCGTAAGATGCTTTTCTGTGACT
GGTGAGTACTCAACCAAGTCATTCTGAGAATAGTGTATGCGGCGACCGAGTTGCTCTTGCCCGGCGTCAA
CACGGGATAATACCGCGCCACATAGCAGAACTTTAAAAGTGCTCATCATTGGAAAACGTTCTTCGGGGCG
AAAACTCTCAAGGATCTTACCGCTGTTGAGATCCAGTTCGATGTAACCCACTCGTGCACCCAACTGATCT
TCAGCATCTTTTACTTTCACCAGCGTTTCTGGGTGAGCAAAAACAGGAAGGCAAAATGCCGCAAAAAAGG
GAATAAGGGCGACACGGAAATGTTGAATACTCATACTCTTCCTTTTTCAATATTATTGAAGCATTTATCA
GGGTTATTGTCTCATGAGCGGATACATATTTGAATGTATTTAGAAAAATAAACAAATAGGGGTTCCGCGC
ACATTTCCCCGAAAAGTGCCACCTGACGTCTAAGAAACCATTATTATCATGACATTAACCTATAAAAATA
GGCGTATCACGAGGCCCTTTCGTCTTCAAGAATTAGCTTGGCCATTGCATACGTTGTATCCATATCATAA
TATGTACATTTATATTGGCTCATGTCCAACATTACCGCCATGTTGACATTGATTATTGACTAGTTATTAA
TAGTAATCAATTACGGGGTCATTAGTTCATAGCCCATATATGGAGT
